Addgene plasmid #221540: 1203T-CMV-Cas7.1-NLS-bGHpolyA
Purpose: Effector only expresses Cas7.1 domain (truncated from DiCas7-11 effector), nuclear localization signal sequence on 5' and 3' end of the coding domain
Depositing lab: Omar Akbari. Depositing organization: University of California, San Diego (UCSD).
Backbone
  Vector backbone: pCMV
  Vector type: Mammalian Expression, CRISPR
Growth in bacteria
  Bacterial resistance: Ampicillin, 100 μg/mL
  Growth temperature: 37°C
  Growth strain: DH5alpha
  Copy number: Unknown
Gene/Insert
  Gene/Insert name: Truncated DiCas7-11
Terms and licenses: Academic/Nonprofit Terms; Industry Terms: Not Available to Industry
How to cite: 1203T-CMV-Cas7.1-NLS-bGHpolyA was a gift from Omar Akbari (Addgene plasmid # 221540 ; http://n2t.net/addgene:221540 ; RRID:Addgene_221540)
