[The description below was written by a language model from this plasmid's Addgene catalogue record and pLannotate feature annotations shown in this document.]
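Description:
1203T-CMV-Cas7.1-NLS-bGHpolyA is a small (about 4.1 kb) mammalian expression plasmid on a pCMV backbone, built to express a truncated CRISPR effector in mammalian cells. It is propagated in E. coli through a high-copy ColE1/pUC-type origin of replication and selected with ampicillin via a β-lactamase (AmpR) gene driven by its own bla promoter. The annotation also picks up cloning-vector remnants that have no evident role in the design: a lac promoter/operator with CAP binding site, short fragments of lacI, a pBluescript multiple cloning site, an SV40 promoter and the pBR322 bom region.

The payload is a single reverse-strand expression cassette in which the human cytomegalovirus immediate early enhancer and promoter drive transcription toward a bovine growth hormone polyadenylation signal. The coding region itself was not recognised by the automated annotation, but the unannotated interval of roughly 870 bp between the CMV promoter and the bGH poly(A) signal is where the insert would sit. According to the catalogue entry, this insert encodes only the Cas7.1 domain, truncated from the DiCas7-11 effector, flanked by nuclear localization signals at both the 5' and 3' ends of the coding sequence so that the protein is directed to the nucleus. No guide RNA cassette, reporter, epitope tag or mammalian selection marker is annotated, so this is an effector-only construct suited to transient transfection. The record does not state a specific application beyond expressing this isolated domain. Such a construct would plausibly be used alongside full-length or other truncated DiCas7-11 variants to examine what the individual domain contributes.
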