Features (pLannotate 1.2.2; 13 found; start..end, strand, type, name):
      1..589     +  rep_origin     ori: high-copy-number ColE1/pMB1/pBR322/pUC origin of replication
    772..864     +  CDS            lacI (fragment): lac repressor; lacI; The lac repressor binds to the lac operator to inhibit transcription in E. coli. This inhibition can be relieved by adding lactose or isopropyl-β-D-thiogalactopyranoside (IPTG).
    877..898     +  protein_bind   CAP binding site: CAP binding activates transcription in the presence of cAMP. E. coli catabolite activator protein
    913..943     +  promoter       lac promoter: promoter for the E. coli lac operon
    951..967     +  protein_bind   lac operator: The lac repressor binds to the lac operator to inhibit transcription in E. coli. This inhibition can be relieved by adding lactose or isopropyl-β-D-thiogalactopyranoside (IPTG). lac repressor encoded by lacI
   1016..1032    -  misc_feature   MCS (fragment): pBluescript multiple cloning site
   1037..1058    -  promoter       SV40 promoter (fragment): SV40 enhancer and early promoter
   1062..1286    -  polyA_signal   bGH poly(A) signal: bovine growth hormone polyadenylation signal
   2160..2363    -  promoter       CMV promoter: human cytomegalovirus (CMV) immediate early promoter
   2364..2743    -  enhancer       CMV enhancer: human cytomegalovirus immediate early enhancer
   2898..2942    +  misc_feature   bom (fragment): basis of mobility region from pBR322
   3013..3117    +  promoter       AmpR promoter: bla
   3118..3978    +  CDS            AmpR: β-lactamase; bla; confers resistance to ampicillin, carbenicillin, and related antibiotics
>Addgene plasmid #221540 | 1203T-CMV-Cas7.1-NLS-bGHpolyA | addgene full sequence | sequence record 437823 | Addgene NGS Result
TTGAGATCCTTTTTTTCTGCGCGTAATCTGCTGCTTGCAAACAAAAAAACCACCGCTACCAGCGGTGGTT
TGTTTGCCGGATCAAGAGCTACCAACTCTTTTTCCGAAGGTAACTGGCTTCAGCAGAGCGCAGATACCAA
ATACTGTTCTTCTAGTGTAGCCGTAGTTAGGCCACCACTTCAAGAACTCTGTAGCACCGCCTACATACCT
CGCTCTGCTAATCCTGTTACCAGTGGCTGCTGCCAGTGGCGATAAGTCGTGTCTTACCGGGTTGGACTCA
AGACGATAGTTACCGGATAAGGCGCAGCGGTCGGGCTGAACGGGGGGTTCGTGCACACAGCCCAGCTTGG
AGCGAACGACCTACACCGAACTGAGATACCTACAGCGTGAGCTATGAGAAAGCGCCACGCTTCCCGAAGG
GAGAAAGGCGGACAGGTATCCGGTAAGCGGCAGGGTCGGAACAGGAGAGCGCACGAGGGAGCTTCCAGGG
GGAAACGCCTGGTATCTTTATAGTCCTGTCGGGTTTCGCCACCTCTGACTTGAGCGTCGATTTTTGTGAT
GCTCGTCAGGGGGGCGGAGCCTATGGAAAAACGCCAGCAACGCGGCCTTTTTACGGTTCCTGGCCTTTTG
CTGGCCTTTTGCTCACATGTTCTTTCCTGCGTTATCCCCTGATTCTGTGGATAACCGTATTACCGCCTTT
GAGTGAGCTGATACCGCTCGCCGCAGCCGAACGACCGAGCGCAGCGAGTCAGTGAGCGAGGAAGCGGAAG
AGCGCCCAATACGCAAACCGCCTCTTCCCGCGCGTTGGCCGATTCATTAATGCAGCTGGCACGACAGGTT
TCCCGACTGGAAAGCGGGCAGTGAGCGCAACGCAATTAATGTGAGTTAGCTCACTCATTAGGCATCCTAG
GCTTTACACTTTATGCTTCCGGCTCGTATGTTGTGTGGAATTGTGAGCGGATAACAATTTCACACAGGAA
ACAGCTATGACCATGATTACGCCAAGCTCTAGCTAGAGGTCGACGGTATCGAGCCCCAGCTGGTTCTTTC
CGCCTCAGAAGCCATAGAGCCCACCGCATCCCCAGCATGCCTGCTATTGTCTTCCCAATCCTCCCCCTTG
CTGTCCTGCCCCACCCCACCCCCCAGAATAGAATGACACCTACTCAGACAATGCGATGCAATTTCCTCAT
TTTATTAGGAAAGGACAGTGGGAGTGGCACCTTCCAGGGTCAAGGAAGGCACGGGGGAGGGGCAAACAAC
AGATGGCTGGCAACTAGAAGGCACAGTCGAGGCTGATCAGCGGGTTTAAACTCAATGGTGATGGTGATGA
TGACCGGTTTAAGCGGCCGCCACCTTCCTCTTTTTCTTAGGTCCGAACCTGATTACGCACAGAGCTCCAC
ACAGCCGATCCGTAAACTTGAGAGAATCACAGAGCAGTTTCCTGGCTTCAGCGCTGACTTTATTATCTAT
GGTAATCTCCCCTTCGAAGCGGGGAAACCTAGTATGGTCGACTTCGTAAGCCTTAAAGAAGTCATGGGCC
TTACCGGATTTGAAATCGACCCTGTTAAGTACCCGTTGGCTGCCTATAGCTTTTGGCCCGTCGAAATCGG
GCTTCCCTGGAAGGGAAAGATTGCCAAAATGAATACGAAAGCGCCAATCCTTCTTCTCAGCCTTCTTTCC
ATCGTTACCGGATCTCCCGAGAAGTTCGCAAAACGGGCAGTAAGTTTCAGCGTTATCTGGACAGGGGTTC
TTATCGGTCCAACGAAGGGTGGACCGCTGCCTCAATTGCAGCAACCTGTCTTTATCTTCCGTATCAAATT
TCCCAGGACAACATGTCTTTTCGCTAATTTTCCCATCACTCAATGTCAGCAGGTTTTCCGCGCTTCTAAT
TACTGCGGACCGCAGCAATGTCCCAGTTATGTAAGGCCGCCCTTTTGTGTTATCCTTCTTATTTCTATGC
CATCTTGCAAAAGCTTGGCCGCGAACAAATTCCTTGTTGTTCTTGTTTCGCCTAGTGCTTTCCTGCCATT
TGGTCATCCGAAACGGCTCGAGGAATTCAATTGAAATCTTCATAGTAGTCGTGCTGGCCTCCACCTTTCT
CTTCTTCTTGGGGCTCATGCGGCCGCGGATCTCTAGCGGATCTGACGGTTCACTAAACCAGCTCTGCTTA
TATAGACCTCCCACCGTACACGCCTACCGCCCATTTGCGTCAATGGGGCGGAGTTGTTACGACATTTTGG
AAAGTCCCGTTGATTTTGGTGCCAAAACAAACTCCCATTGACGTCAATGGGGTGGAGACTTGGAAATCCC
CGTGAGTCAAACCGCTATCCACGCCCATTGATGTACTGCCAAAACCGCATCACCATGGTAATAGCGATGA
CTAATACGTAGATGTACTGCCAAGTAGGAAAGTCCCATAAGGTCATGTACTGGGCATAATGCCAGGCGGG
CCATTTACCGTCATTGACGTCAATAGGGGGCGTACTTGGCATATGATACACTTGATGTACTGCCAAGTGG
GCAGTTTACCGTAAATACTCCACCCATTGACGTCAATGGAAAGTCCCTATTGGCGTTACTATGGGAACAT
ACGTCATTATTGACGTCAATGGGCGGGGGTCGTTGGGCGGTCAGCCAGGCGGGCCATTTACCGTAAGTTA
TGTAACGCGGAACTCCATATATGGGCTATGAACTAATGACCCCGTAATTGATTACTATTAATAACTAGTC
AATAATCAATGTCAACGCGTATATCTGGCCCGTACATCGCGAAGCAGCGCAAAACGCCTAACCCTAAGCA
GATTCTTCATGCAATTGTCGGTCAAGCCTTGCCTTGTTGTAGCTTAAATTTTGCTCGCGCACTACTCAGC
GACCTCCAACACACAAGCAGGGAGCAGATACTGGCTTAACTATGCGGCATCAGAGCAGATTGTACTGAGA
GTCGACCCTAGGGGATCGGGAGATCGATCTCCCGATCCGTCGACGTCAGGTGGCACTTTTCGGGGAAATG
TGCGCGGAACCCCTATTTGTTTATTTTTCTAAATACATTCAAATATGTATCCGCTCATGAGACAATAACC
CTGATAAATGCTTCAATAATATTGAAAAAGGAAGAGTATGAGTATTCAACATTTCCGTGTCGCCCTTATT
CCCTTTTTTGCGGCATTTTGCCTTCCTGTTTTTGCTCACCCAGAAACGCTGGTGAAAGTAAAAGATGCTG
AAGATCAGTTGGGTGCACGAGTGGGTTACATCGAACTGGATCTCAACAGCGGTAAGATCCTTGAGAGTTT
TCGCCCCGAAGAACGTTTTCCAATGATGAGCACTTTTAAAGTTCTGCTATGTGGCGCGGTATTATCCCGT
ATTGACGCCGGGCAAGAGCAACTCGGTCGCCGCATACACTATTCTCAGAATGACTTGGTTGAGTACTCAC
CAGTCACAGAAAAGCATCTTACGGATGGCATGACAGTAAGAGAATTATGCAGTGCTGCCATAACCATGAG
TGATAACACTGCGGCCAACTTACTTCTGACAACGATCGGAGGACCGAAGGAGCTAACCGCTTTTTTGCAC
AACATGGGGGATCATGTAACTCGCCTTGATCGTTGGGAACCGGAGCTGAATGAAGCCATACCAAACGACG
AGCGTGACACCACGATGCCTGTAGCAATGGCAACAACGTTGCGCAAACTATTAACTGGCGAACTACTTAC
TCTAGCTTCCCGGCAACAATTAATAGACTGGATGGAGGCGGATAAAGTTGCAGGACCACTTCTGCGCTCG
GCCCTTCCGGCTGGCTGGTTTATTGCTGATAAATCTGGAGCCGGTGAGCGTGGGTCTCGCGGTATCATTG
CAGCACTGGGGCCAGATGGTAAGCCCTCCCGTATCGTAGTTATCTACACGACGGGGAGTCAGGCAACTAT
GGATGAACGAAATAGACAGATCGCTGAGATAGGTGCCTCACTGATTAAGCATTGGTAACTGTCAGACCAA
GTTTACTCATATATACTTTAGATTGATTTAAAACTTCATTTTTAATTTAAAAGGATCTAGGTGAAGATCC
TTTTTGATAATCTCATGACCAAAATCCCTTAACGTGAGTTTTCGTTCCACTGAGTGTCAGACCCCGTAGA
AAAGATCAAAGGATCTTC
